Addgene plasmid #162863: pUCP20 PilBA516*
Purpose: Expression of PilB A516 Amber with a C-terminal histag
Depositing lab: Katrina Forest. Depositing organization: University of Wisconsin, Madison.
Backbone
  Vector backbone: pUCP20
  Backbone size w/o insert (bp): 3643
  Vector type: Bacterial Expression
Growth in bacteria
  Bacterial resistance: Ampicillin, 100 μg/mL
  Growth temperature: 37°C
  Growth strain: DH5alpha
  Copy number: High Copy
Gene/Insert
  Gene/Insert name: PilB
  Species: Pseudomonas aeruginosa
  Insert size (bp): 1728
  Mutation: A516Amber
  Tag / fusion protein: Histidine tag (H6x) (C terminal on insert)
  Cloning method: Gibson Cloning
Resource information
  A portion of this plasmid was derived from a plasmid made by: clone from pUCP20 PilB
Terms and licenses: Academic/Nonprofit Terms; Industry Terms: Not Available to Industry
Depositor comments: Amber mutation was inserted concomitant to replacing the original UAG stop codon with UAA from pUCP20 PilB
How to cite: pUCP20 PilBA516* was a gift from Katrina Forest (Addgene plasmid # 162863 ; http://n2t.net/addgene:162863 ; RRID:Addgene_162863)
