[The description below was written by a language model from this plasmid's Addgene catalogue record and pLannotate feature annotations shown in this document.]
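Description:
pUCP20 PilBA516* is a bacterial expression plasmid built on pUCP20, an Escherichia coli–Pseudomonas shuttle backbone. The sequenced record (about 5.4 kb) carries two replication systems. One is a high-copy ColE1/pUC-type origin for propagation in E. coli. The other is the broad-host-range pRO1600 oriV with its Rep coding region (annotated as a fragment), which supports maintenance in Pseudomonas aeruginosa. Selection relies on the β-lactamase gene (AmpR) under its own promoter, giving resistance to ampicillin and related antibiotics. Short remnants of bom, rop and lacI are also annotated, but these are only fragments, so the plasmid does not encode a complete lac repressor.

The insert is P. aeruginosa pilB, which encodes the ATPase motor that powers assembly and extension of type IV pili. These pili are involved in adhesion, biofilm maturation, virulence and twitching motility. The gene sits downstream of the lac promoter and operator, with a CAP binding site just upstream across the circular junction, and it carries a C-terminal hexahistidine tag. The codon for alanine 516 has been changed to an amber (UAG) stop. According to the depositor, the gene's original UAG terminator in the parent pUCP20 PilB was replaced with UAA at the same time, leaving the internal site as the only amber codon in the gene.

This design is characteristic of amber suppression, in which a suppressor tRNA/synthetase pair supplied separately inserts a noncanonical amino acid at the amber position. In that case only read-through products would carry the C-terminal His tag. The record, however, states the purpose only as expression of the amber variant and names no suppressor system or amino acid.
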