Features (pLannotate 1.2.2; 12 found; start..end, strand, type, name):
      1..31      +  promoter       lac promoter: promoter for the E. coli lac operon
     39..55      +  protein_bind   lac operator: The lac repressor binds to the lac operator to inhibit transcription in E. coli. This inhibition can be relieved by adding lactose or isopropyl-β-D-thiogalactopyranoside (IPTG). lac repressor encoded by lacI
     75..1772    +  CDS            pilB: PILB_PSEAE - Experimental evidence at protein level: Swiss-Prot protein existence level 1. ATPase component of the type IV pilus (T4P) that plays a role in surface and host cell adhesion, colonization, biofilm maturation, virulence, and twitching, a form of surface-associated motility facilitated by cycles of extension, adhesion, and retraction of T4P fibers (PubMed:15659660, PubMed:28854278). Acts as a molecular motor to provide the energy that is required for biogenesis of the pilus and the extrusion of substrates generated in the cytoplasm (PubMed:8102361, PubMed:18174131). PilB ATPase acti
   1803..2632    -  CDS            pRO1600 Rep (fragment): replication protein for the broad-host-range plasmid pRO1600 from Pseudomonas aeruginosa&nbsp
   2646..2997    +  rep_origin     pRO1600 oriV: broad-host-range origin of replication from Pseudomonas aeruginosa plasmid pRO1600; requires the pRO1600 Rep protein for replication (West et al., 1994)
   3043..3091    -  misc_feature   bom (fragment): basis of mobility region from pBR322
   3193..3228    -  CDS            rop (fragment): Rop protein, which maintains plasmids at low copy number; rop
   3323..3427    +  promoter       AmpR promoter: bla
   3428..4288    +  CDS            AmpR: β-lactamase; bla; confers resistance to ampicillin, carbenicillin, and related antibiotics
   4459..5047    +  rep_origin     ori: high-copy-number ColE1/pMB1/pBR322/pUC origin of replication
   5230..5322    +  CDS            lacI (fragment): lac repressor; lacI; The lac repressor binds to the lac operator to inhibit transcription in E. coli. This inhibition can be relieved by adding lactose or isopropyl-β-D-thiogalactopyranoside (IPTG).
   5335..5356    +  protein_bind   CAP binding site: CAP binding activates transcription in the presence of cAMP. E. coli catabolite activator protein
>Addgene plasmid #162863 | pUCP20 PilBA516* | addgene full sequence | sequence record 328893 | Addgene NGS Result
TTTACACTTTATGCTTCCGGCTCGTATGTTGTGTGGAATTGTGAGCGGATAACAATTTCACACAGGAAAC
AGCTATGAACGACAGCATCCAACTGAGCGGTCTGTCCCGACAGCTCGTCCAAGCCAATCTACTCGACGAA
AAGACCGCCCTGCAGGCCCAGACGCAGGCGCAGCGCAACAAGCTGTCGCTGGTGACGCACCTGGTGCAGA
ACAAGCTGGTAAGCGGCCTGGCCCTGGCCGAATTGTCCGCCGAGCAGTTCGGCATCGCCTATTGCGACCT
GAACAGCCTGGACAGGGAAAGCTTTCCGCGGGACGCCATCAGCGAAAAGCTGGTCCGCCAGCACCGGGTC
ATTCCCCTGTGGCGGCGGGGCAACAAGTTGTTCGTAGGCATCTCCGACGCCGCCAACCACCAGGCCATCA
ACGACGTCCAGTTCAGCACTGGCCTGACGACCGAGGCCATTCTGGTCGAGGACGACAAGCTCGGCCTTGC
CATCGACAAGCTATTCGAGAATGCAACCGACGGCTTGGCAGGTCTCGATGACGTGGACCTGGAAGGACTG
GATGTAGGCGTCAAGGAAACGTCCGGACAAGAAGATACTGGCGCGGAGGCAGACGACGCTCCCGTCGTCC
GCTTCGTCAACAAGATGCTGCTGGACGCTATCAAAGGCGGGTCTTCCGACTTGCACTTCGAGCCCTACGA
GAAGATCTACCGGGTGCGCTTCCGTACCGACGGCATGCTTCACGAAGTGGCCAAGCCGCCGATCCAGTTG
GCCAGTCGTATCTCTGCTCGTCTCAAGGTAATGGCCGGCCTGGATATCTCCGAACGACGCAAGCCGCAGG
ACGGACGGATCAAGATGCGCGTGTCGAAGACCAAGTCCATCGACTTCCGCGTCAACACCCTGCCGACCCT
GTGGGGCGAGAAGATCGTGATGCGGATCCTCGACTCCTCCAGCGCGCAGATGGGCATCGACGCCCTGGGC
TACGAGGAGGACCAGAAGGAACTCTACCTGGCCGCACTCAAGCAGCCGCAGGGCATGATCCTGGTCACCG
GCCCCACCGGCTCGGGCAAGACGGTATCGCTGTACACCGGCCTGAACATCCTCAATACCACCGACATCAA
CATTTCCACCGCCGAAGACCCGGTGGAGATCAACCTGGAAGGCATCAACCAGGTCAACGTCAATCCGCGC
CAGGGCATGGACTTCTCCCAGGCGCTGCGCGCCTTCCTGCGCCAGGACCCGGACGTGATCATGGTCGGCG
AGATCCGCGACCTGGAGACCGCCGAGATCGCCATCAAGGCGGCGCAGACCGGGCATATGGTGATGTCCAC
CCTGCACACCAACAGCGCCGCCGAGACCCTGACCCGCCTGCTGAACATGGGCGTACCGGCGTTCAACCTG
GCGACCTCGGTGAACCTGATCATCGCCCAGCGCCTTGCGCGAAAACTCTGTTCGCACTGCAAGAAAGAGC
ACGACGTACCGAAGGAAACCCTGCTTCACGAAGGTTTCCCAGAAGAGTTGATCGGCACCTTCAAGCTGTA
TTCACCAGTGGGCTGCGACCATTGCAAGAACGGTTACAAGGGCCGTGTCGGTATTTATGAAGTAGTTAAA
AACACCCCGTAGCTGCAGCGGATTATCATGGAGGAAGGCAACTCCATCGAGATCGCCGAGCAAGCCCGCA
AAGAAGGCTTCAACGATCTGCGCACCTCAGGCCTGCTGAAAGCCATGCAGGGGATCACCAGCCTGGAGGA
AGTCAACCGCGTGACCAAGGATAGGCCGGGCCATCATCATCACCATCATTAAGCCAGATCCAGCGGCATC
TGGGTTAGTCGAGCGCGGGCCGCTTCCCATGTCTCACCAGGGCGAGCCTGTTTCGCGATCTCAGCATCTG
AAATCTTCCCGGCCTTGCGCTTCGCTGGGGCCTTACCCACCGCCTTGGCGGGCTTCTTCGGTCCAAAACT
GAACAACAGATGTGTGACCTTGCGCCCGGTCTTTCGCTGCGCCCACTCCACCTGTAGCGGGCTGTGCTCG
TTGATCTGCGTCACGGCTGGATCAAGCACTCGCAACTTGAAGTCCTTGATCGAGGGATACCGGCCTTCCA
GTTGAAACCACTTTCGCAGCTGGTCAATTTCTATTTCGCGCTGGCCGATGCTGTCCCATTGCATGAGCAG
CTCGTAAAGCCTGATCGCGTGGGTGCTGTCCATCTTGGCCACGTCAGCCAAGGCGTATTTGGTGAACTGT
TTGGTGAGTTCCGTCAGGTACGGCAGCATGTCTTTGGTGAACCTGAGTTCTACACGGCCCTCACCCTCCC
GGTAGATGATTGTTTGCACCCAGCCGGTAATCATCACACTCGGTCTTTTCCCCTTGCCATTGGGCTCTTG
GGTTAACCGGACTTCCCGCCGTTTCAGGCGCAGGGCCGCTTCTTTGAGCTGGTTGTAGGAAGATTCGATA
GGGACACCCGCCATCGTCGCTATGTCCTCCGCCGTCACTGAATACATCACTTCATCGGTGACAGGCTCGC
TCCTCTTCACCTGGCTAATACAGGCCAGAACGATCCGCTGTTCCTGAACACTGAGGCGATACGCGGCCTC
GACCAGGGCATTGCTTTTGTAAACCATTGGGGGTGAGGCCACGTTCGACATTCCTTGTGTATAAGGGGAC
ACTGTATCTGCGTCCCACAATACAACAAATCCGTCCCTTTACAACAACAAATCCGTCCCTTCTTAACAAC
AAATCCGTCCCTTAATGGCAACAAATCCGTCCCTTTTTAAACTCTACAGGCCACGGATTACGTGGCCTGT
AGACGTCCTAAAAGGTTTAAAAGGGAAAAGGAAGAAAAGGGTGGAAACGCAAAAAACGCACCACTACGTG
GCCCCGTTGGGGCCGCATTTGTGCCCCTGAAGGGGCGGGGGAGGCGTCTGGGCAATCCCCGTTTTACCAG
TCCCCTATCGCCGCCTGAGAGGGCGCAGGAAGCGAGTAATCAGGGTATCGAGGCGGATTCACCCTTGGCG
TCCAACCAGCGGCACCAGCGGCGCCTGAGAGGATGGTGCACTCTCAGTACAATCTGCTCTGATGCCGCAT
AGTTAAGCCAGCCCCGACACCCGCCAACACCCGCTGACGCGCCCTGACGGGCTTGTCTGCTCCCGGCATC
CGCTTACAGACAAGCTGTGACCGTCTCCGGGAGCTGCATGTGTCAGAGGTTTTCACCGTCATCACCGAAA
CGCGCGAGACGAAAGGGCCTCGTGATACGCCTATTTTTATAGGTTAATGTCATGATAATAATGGTTTCTT
AGACGTCAGGTGGCACTTTTCGGGGAAATGTGCGCGGAACCCCTATTTGTTTATTTTTCTAAATACATTC
AAATATGTATCCGCTCATGAGACAATAACCCTGATAAATGCTTCAATAATATTGAAAAAGGAAGAGTATG
AGTATTCAACATTTCCGTGTCGCCCTTATTCCCTTTTTTGCGGCATTTTGCCTTCCTGTTTTTGCTCACC
CAGAAACGCTGGTGAAAGTAAAAGATGCTGAAGATCAGTTGGGTGCACGAGTGGGTTACATCGAACTGGA
TCTCAACAGCGGTAAGATCCTTGAGAGTTTTCGCCCCGAAGAACGTTTTCCAATGATGAGCACTTTTAAA
GTTCTGCTATGTGGCGCGGTATTATCCCGTATTGACGCCGGGCAAGAGCAACTCGGTCGCCGCATACACT
ATTCTCAGAATGACTTGGTTGAGTACTCACCAGTCACAGAAAAGCATCTTACGGATGGCATGACAGTAAG
AGAATTATGCAGTGCTGCCATAACCATGAGTGATAACACTGCGGCCAACTTACTTCTGACAACGATCGGA
GGACCGAAGGAGCTAACCGCTTTTTTGCACAACATGGGGGATCATGTAACTCGCCTTGATCGTTGGGAAC
CGGAGCTGAATGAAGCCATACCAAACGACGAGCGTGACACCACGATGCCTGTAGCAATGGCAACAACGTT
GCGCAAACTATTAACTGGCGAACTACTTACTCTAGCTTCCCGGCAACAATTAATAGACTGGATGGAGGCG
GATAAAGTTGCAGGACCACTTCTGCGCTCGGCCCTTCCGGCTGGCTGGTTTATTGCTGATAAATCTGGAG
CCGGTGAGCGTGGGTCTCGCGGTATCATTGCAGCACTGGGGCCAGATGGTAAGCCCTCCCGTATCGTAGT
TATCTACACGACGGGGAGTCAGGCAACTATGGATGAACGAAATAGACAGATCGCTGAGATAGGTGCCTCA
CTGATTAAGCATTGGTAACTGTCAGACCAAGTTTACTCATATATACTTTAGATTGATTTAAAACTTCATT
TTTAATTTAAAAGGATCTAGGTGAAGATCCTTTTTGATAATCTCATGACCAAAATCCCTTAACGTGAGTT
TTCGTTCCACTGAGCGTCAGACCCCGTAGAAAAGATCAAAGGATCTTCTTGAGATCCTTTTTTTCTGCGC
GTAATCTGCTGCTTGCAAACAAAAAAACCACCGCTACCAGCGGTGGTTTGTTTGCCGGATCAAGAGCTAC
CAACTCTTTTTCCGAAGGTAACTGGCTTCAGCAGAGCGCAGATACCAAATACTGTTCTTCTAGTGTAGCC
GTAGTTAGGCCACCACTTCAAGAACTCTGTAGCACCGCCTACATACCTCGCTCTGCTAATCCTGTTACCA
GTGGCTGCTGCCAGTGGCGATAAGTCGTGTCTTACCGGGTTGGACTCAAGACGATAGTTACCGGATAAGG
CGCAGCGGTCGGGCTGAACGGGGGGTTCGTGCACACAGCCCAGCTTGGAGCGAACGACCTACACCGAACT
GAGATACCTACAGCGTGAGCTATGAGAAAGCGCCACGCTTCCCGAAGGGAGAAAGGCGGACAGGTATCCG
GTAAGCGGCAGGGTCGGAACAGGAGAGCGCACGAGGGAGCTTCCAGGGGGAAACGCCTGGTATCTTTATA
GTCCTGTCGGGTTTCGCCACCTCTGACTTGAGCGTCGATTTTTGTGATGCTCGTCAGGGGGGCGGAGCCT
ATGGAAAAACGCCAGCAACGCGGCCTTTTTACGGTTCCTGGCCTTTTGCTGGCCTTTTGCTCACATGTTC
TTTCCTGCGTTATCCCCTGATTCTGTGGATAACCGTATTACCGCCTTTGAGTGAGCTGATACCGCTCGCC
GCAGCCGAACGACCGAGCGCAGCGAGTCAGTGAGCGAGGAAGCGGAAGAGCGCCCAATACGCAAACCGCC
TCTCCCCGCGCGTTGGCCGATTCATTAATGCAGCTGGCACGACAGGTTTCCCGACTGGAAAGCGGGCAGT
GAGCGCAACGCAATTAATGTGAGTTAGCTCACTCATTAGGCACCCCAGGC
